Addgene plasmid #184893: pMRX-IZ-ANXA7-mRuby3
Purpose: Stable expression of ANXA7-mRuby3 (Annexin A7-mRuby3) in mammalian cells
Depositing lab: Noboru Mizushima. Publication: Annexins A1 and A2 are recruited to larger lysosomal injuries independently of ESCRTs to promote repair. Yim WW, Yamamoto H, Mizushima N. FEBS Lett. 2022 Mar 11. doi: 10.1002/1873-3468.14329. PubMed 35274304.
Backbone
  Vector backbone: pMRX-IZ
  Vector type: Mammalian Expression
  Selectable markers: Zeocin
Growth in bacteria
  Bacterial resistance: Ampicillin, 100 μg/mL
  Growth temperature: 37°C
  Growth strain: DH5alpha
  Copy number: Unknown
Gene/Insert
  Gene/Insert name: ANXA7 (alt name: Annexin A7)
  Species: H. sapiens (human)
  Insert size (bp): 1398
  Entrez Gene: ANXA7 (a.k.a. ANX7, SNX, SYNEXIN)
  Tag / fusion protein: mRuby3 (C terminal on insert)
Terms and licenses: Academic/Nonprofit Terms; Industry Terms: Not Available to Industry
How to cite: pMRX-IZ-ANXA7-mRuby3 was a gift from Noboru Mizushima (Addgene plasmid # 184893 ; http://n2t.net/addgene:184893 ; RRID:Addgene_184893)
