[The description below was written by a language model from this plasmid's Addgene catalogue record and pLannotate feature annotations shown in this document.]
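Description:
pMRX-IZ-ANXA7-mRuby3 is an 8,030-nt plasmid built on the pMRX-IZ backbone. The repository catalogues it as a mammalian expression vector, but its feature table shows the architecture of a Moloney murine leukemia virus (MMLV)-based retroviral transfer vector intended for stable expression in mammalian cells. In bacteria it is maintained through a high-copy ColE1/pUC-type origin and selected with ampicillin via the β-lactamase gene and its native promoter. A short lacI fragment is also annotated in the backbone and appears to be a cloning remnant rather than a functional element.

The viral portion begins with a CMV enhancer joined to a partial MMLV LTR. This hybrid 5' element would drive transcription of the vector genome in transfected producer cells. It is followed by the MMLV Ψ packaging signal, a truncated gag lacking its start codon, and a pol region containing the splice acceptor. These features support RNA encapsidation and processing without encoding functional viral proteins, which would therefore have to be supplied in trans.

Downstream lies the 1,398-bp human ANXA7 (annexin A7, synexin) coding sequence, encoding a calcium- and phospholipid-binding protein, fused at its C terminus to the red fluorescent protein mRuby3. An EMCV IRES then permits translation of the BleoR (Sh ble) gene from the same transcript. This links Zeocin resistance to expression of the fusion protein, so drug selection enriches for expressing cells. MMLV LTR sequences close the cassette at the 3' end, and no separate internal promoter is annotated.

The construct is used to generate cell lines stably expressing fluorescent annexin A7. The associated publication studied annexin recruitment to injured lysosomes during repair, which is consistent with using the fusion for live-cell imaging of ANXA7 localization.
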