Features (pLannotate 1.2.2; 15 found; start..end, strand, type, name):
     14..393     +  enhancer       CMV enhancer: human cytomegalovirus immediate early enhancer
    394..689     +  LTR            3' LTR (ΔU3) (fragment): self-inactivating 3' long terminal repeat (LTR) from Moloney murine leukemia virus
    752..1109    +  misc_feature   MMLV Ψ: packaging signal of Moloney murine leukemia virus (MMLV)
   1174..1590    +  CDS            gag (truncated): truncated Moloney murine leukemia virus (MMLV) gag gene lacking the start codon
   1600..1974    +  misc_feature   pol region: Moloney murine leukemia virus (MMLV) pol region containing the splice acceptor site
   2010..3407    +  CDS            ANXA7: ANXA7_HUMAN - Also known as ANX7, SNX. Experimental evidence at protein level: Swiss-Prot protein existence level 1. Calcium/phospholipid-binding protein which promotes membrane fusion and is involved in exocytosis. From Homo sapiens (Human).
   3438..4145    +  CDS            mRuby3: mRuby3 is a basic (constitutively fluorescent) red fluorescent protein published in 2016, derived from Entacmaea quadricolor. It has low acid sensitivity.
   4183..4758    +  misc_feature   IRES2: internal ribosome entry site (IRES) of the encephalomyocarditis virus (EMCV)
   4765..5139    +  CDS            BleoR: antibiotic-binding protein; Sh ble from Streptoalloteichus hindustanus; confers resistance to bleomycin, phleomycin, and Zeocin™
   5247..5368    +  LTR            3' LTR (ΔU3) (fragment): self-inactivating 3' long terminal repeat (LTR) from Moloney murine leukemia virus
   5369..5838    +  LTR            LTR: long terminal repeat from Moloney murine leukemia virus
   5904..5956    -  CDS            lacI (fragment): lac repressor; lacI; The lac repressor binds to the lac operator to inhibit transcription in E. coli. This inhibition can be relieved by adding lactose or isopropyl-β-D-thiogalactopyranoside (IPTG).
   6139..6727    -  rep_origin     ori: high-copy-number ColE1/pMB1/pBR322/pUC origin of replication
   6891..7751    -  CDS            AmpR: β-lactamase; bla; confers resistance to ampicillin, carbenicillin, and related antibiotics
   7752..7856    -  promoter       AmpR promoter: bla
>Addgene plasmid #184893 | pMRX-IZ-ANXA7-mRuby3 | addgene full sequence | sequence record 364096 | Addgene NGS Result
TTACCGCCATGTTGACATTGATTATTGACTAGTTATTAATAGTAATCAATTACGGGGTCATTAGTTCATA
GCCCATATATGGAGTTCCGCGTTACATAACTTACGGTAAATGGCCCGCCTGGCTGACCGCCCAACGACCC
CCGCCCATTGACGTCAATAATGACGTATGTTCCCATAGTAACGCCAATAGGGACTTTCCATTGACGTCAA
TGGGTGGAGTATTTACGGTAAACTGCCCACTTGGCAGTACATCAAGTGTATCATATGCCAAGTACGCCCC
CTATTGACGTCAATGACGGTAAATGGCCCGCCTGGCATTATGCCCAGTACATGACCTTATGGGACTTTCC
TACTTGGCAGTACATCTACGTATTAGTCATCGCTATTACCATGCTAGAGAACCATCAGATGTTTCCAGGG
TGCCCCAAGGACCTGAAATGACCCTGTGCCTTATTTGAACTAACCAATCAGTTCGCTTCTCGCTTCTGTT
CGCGCGCTTCTGCTCCCCGAGCTCAATAAAAGAGCCCACAACCCCTCACTCGGCGCGCCAGTCCTCCGAT
TGACTGAGTCGCCCGGGTACCCGTGTATCCAATAAACCCTCTTGCAGTTGCATCCGACTTGTGGTCTCGC
TGTTCCTTGGGAGGGTCTCCTCTGAGTGATTGACTACCCGTCAGCGGGGGTCTTTCATTTGGGGGCTCGT
CCGGGATCGGGAGACCCCTGCCCAGGGACCACCGACCCACCACCGGGAGGTAAGCTGGCCAGCAACTTAT
CTGTGTCTGTCCGATTGTCTAGTGTCTATGACTGATTTTATGCGCCTGCGTCGGTACTAGTTAGCTAACT
AGCTCTGTATCTGGCGGACCCGTGGTGGAACTGACGAGTTCGGAACACCCGGCCGCAACCCTGGGAGACG
TCCCAGGGACTTCGGGGGCCGTTTTTGTGGCCCGACCTGAGTCCAAAAATCCCGATCGTTTTGGACTCTT
TGGTGCACCCCCCTTAGAGGAGGGATATGTGGTTCTGGTAGGAGACGAGAACCTAAAACAGTTCCCGCCT
CCGTCTGAATTTTTGCTTTCGGTTTGGGACCGAAGCCGCGCCGCGCGTCTTGTCTGCTGCAGCATCGTTC
TGTGTTGTCTCTGTCTGACTGTGTTTCTGTATTTGTCTGAAAATATGGGCCCGGGCCAGACTGTTACCAC
TCCCTTAAGTTTGACCTTAGGTCACTGGAAAGATGTCGAGCGGATCGCTCACAACCAGTCGGTAGATGTC
AAGAAGAGACGTTGGGTTACCTTCTGCTCTGCAGAATGGCCAACCTTTAACGTCGGATGGCCGCGAGACG
GCACCTTTAACCGAGACCTCATCACCCAGGTTAAGATCAAGGTCTTTTCACCTGGCCCGCATGGACACCC
AGACCAGGTCCCCTACATCGTGACCTGGGAAGCCTTGGCTTTTGACCCCCCTCCCTGGGTCAAGCCCTTT
GTACACCCTAAGCCTCCGCCTCCTCTTCCTCCATCCGCCCCGTCTCTCCCCCTTGAACCTCCTCGTTCGA
CCCCGCCTCGATCCTCCCTTTATCCAGCCCTCACTCCTTCTCTAGGCGCCCCCATATGGCCATATGAGAT
CTTATATGGGGCACCCCCGCCCCTTGTAAACTTCCCTGACCCTGACATGACAAGAGTTACTAACAGCCCC
TCTCTCCAAGCTCACTTACAGGCTCTCTACTTAGTCCAGCACGAAGTCTGGAGACCTCTGGCGGCAGCCT
ACCAAGAACAACTGGACCGACCGGTGGTACCTCACCCTTACCGAGTCGGCGACACAGTGTGGGTCCGCCG
ACACCAGACTAAGAACCTAGAACCTCGCTGGAAAGGACCTTACACAGTCCTGCTGACCACCCCCACCGCC
CTCAAAGTAGACGGCATCGCAGCTTGGATACACGCCGCCCACGTGAAGGCTGCCGACCCCGGGGGTGGAC
CATCCTCTAGACTGCCGGATCTGCCATCGATATAAAGCTTAAAGGATCCATGTCATACCCAGGCTATCCC
CCAACAGGCTACCCACCTTTCCCTGGATATCCTCCTGCAGGTCAGGAGTCATCTTTTCCCCCTTCTGGTC
AGTATCCTTATCCTAGTGGCTTTCCTCCAATGGGAGGAGGTGCCTACCCACAAGTGCCAAGTAGTGGCTA
CCCAGGAGCTGGAGGCTACCCTGCGCCTGGAGGTTATCCAGCCCCTGGAGGCTATCCTGGTGCCCCACAG
CCAGGGGGAGCTCCATCCTATCCCGGAGTTCCTCCAGGCCAAGGATTTGGAGTCCCACCAGGTGGAGCAG
GCTTTTCTGGGTATCCACAGCCACCTTCACAGTCTTATGGAGGTGGTCCAGCACAGGTTCCACTACCTGG
TGGCTTTCCTGGAGGACAGATGCCTTCTCAGTATCCTGGAGGACAACCTACTTACCCTAGTCAGCCTGCC
ACAGTGACTCAGGTCACTCAAGGAACTATCCGACCAGCTGCCAACTTCGATGCTATAAGAGATGCAGAAA
TTCTTCGTAAGGCAATGAAGGGTTTTGGGACAGATGAGCAGGCAATTGTGGATGTGGTGGCCAACCGTTC
CAATGATCAGAGGCAAAAAATTAAAGCAGCATTTAAGACCTCCTATGGCAAGGATTTAATCAAAGATCTC
AAATCAGAGTTAAGTGGAAATATGGAAGAACTGATCCTGGCCCTCTTCATGCCTCCTACGTATTACGATG
CCTGGAGCTTACGGAAAGCAATGCAGGGAGCAGGAACTCAGGAACGTGTATTGATTGAGATTTTGTGCAC
AAGAACAAATCAGGAAATCCGAGAAATTGTCAGATGTTATCAGTCAGAATTTGGACGAGACCTTGAAAAG
GACATTAGGTCAGATACATCAGGACATTTTGAACGTTTACTTGTGTCCATGTGCCAGGGAAATCGTGATG
AGAACCAGAGTATAAACCACCAAATGGCTCAGGAAGATGCTCAGCGTCTCTATCAAGCTGGTGAGGGGAG
ACTAGGGACCGATGAATCTTGCTTTAACATGATCCTTGCCACAAGAAGCTTTCCTCAGCTGAGAGCTACC
ATGGAGGCTTATTCTAGGATGGCTAATCGAGACTTGTTAAGCAGTGTGAGCCGTGAGTTTTCCGGATATG
TAGAAAGTGGTTTGAAGACCATCTTGCAGTGTGCCCTGAACCGCCCTGCCTTCTTTGCTGAGAGGCTCTA
CTATGCTATGAAAGGTGCTGGCACAGATGACTCCACCCTGGTCCGGATTGTGGTCACTCGAAGTGAGATT
GACCTTGTACAAATAAAACAGATGTTCGCTCAGATGTATCAGAAGACTCTGGGCACAATGATTGCAGGTG
ACACGAGTGGAGATTACCGAAGACTTCTTCTGGCTATTGTGGGCCAGGGATCCGGGAATTCGGGCTCTGG
TTCAGGCGTGAGCAAGGGCGAGGAGCTCATCAAGGAGAACATGCGGATGAAAGTCGTCATGGAAGGCTCT
GTCAATGGGCACCAGTTCAAGTGTACCGGAGAAGGGGAAGGGCGTCCCTATGAAGGCGTACAAACCATGC
GCATCAAAGTGATAGAGGGCGGGCCACTCCCTTTTGCCTTCGACATTCTGGCTACCTCCTTCATGTATGG
CAGTCGGACATTCATCAAGTATCCCGCAGACATTCCGGACTTCTTCAAACAGTCCTTTCCAGAAGGCTTT
ACATGGGAGAGGGTGACTAGGTACGAAGATGGCGGAGTGGTTACTGTGACTCAGGACACGTCATTGGAGG
ACGGAGAGCTGGTGTACAATGTGAAAGTACGCGGAGTGAACTTTCCCAGCAATGGTCCTGTTATGCAGAA
GAAAACCAAGGGTTGGGAACCCAATACGGAGATGATGTATCCAGCTGATGGTGGCCTGAGGGGATACACA
GACATAGCCCTGAAAGTCGATGGAGGTGGCCATCTGCACTGCAACTTTGTGACCACCTACAGAAGCAAGA
AAACTGTGGGGAACATTAAGATGCCTGGAGTGCATGCAGTCGATCACAGACTTGAGAGAATCGAGGAGTC
TGATAACGAGACATACGTGGTACAACGAGAAGTTGCCGTTGCGAAGTACAGCAATCTGGGCGGGGGCATG
GACGAGCTGTACAAGTAATGATTTCTCGAGAGCGGCCGCTACGTAAATTCCGCCCCCCCCCCTAACGTTA
CTGGCCGAAGCCGCTTGGAATAAGGCCGGTGTGCGTTTGTCTATATGTTATTTTCCACCATATTGCCGTC
TTTTGGCAATGTGAGGGCCCGGAAACCTGGCCCTGTCTTCTTGACGAGCATTCCTAGGGGTCTTTCCCCT
CTCGCCAAAGGAATGCAAGGTCTGTTGAATGTCGTGAAGGAAGCAGTTCCTCTGGAAGTTTCTTGAAGAC
AAACAACGTCTGTAGCGACCCTTTGCAGGCAGCGGAACCCCCCACCTGGCGACAGGTGCCTCTGCGGCCA
AAAGCCACGTGTATAAGATACACCTGCAAAGGCGGCACAACCCCAGTGCCACGTTGTGAGTTGGATAGTT
GTGGAAAGAGTCAAATGGCTCTCCTCAAGCGTATTCAACAAGGGGCTGAAGGATGCCCAGAAGGTACCCC
ATTGTATGGGATCTGATCTGGGGCCTCGGTGCACATGCTTTACATGTGTTTAGTCGAGGTTAAAAAAACG
TCTAGGCCCCCCGAACCACGGGGACGTGGTTTTCCTTTGAAAAACACGATGATAATATGGCCACAACCGT
CGACATGGCCAAGTTGACCAGTGCCGTTCCGGTGCTCACCGCGCGCGACGTCGCCGGAGCGGTCGAGTTC
TGGACCGACCGGCTCGGGTTCTCCCGGGACTTCGTGGAGGACGACTTCGCCGGTGTGGTCCGGGACGACG
TGACCCTGTTCATCAGCGCGGTCCAGGACCAGGTGGTGCCGGACAACACCCTGGCCTGGGTGTGGGTGCG
CGGCCTGGACGAGCTGTACGCCGAGTGGTCGGAGGTCGTGTCCACGAACTTCCGGGACGCCTCCGGGCCG
GCCATGACCGAGATCGGCGAGCAGCCGTGGGGGCGGGAGTTCGCCCTGCGCGACCCGGCCGGCAACTGCG
TGCACTTCGTGGCCGAGGAGCAGGACTGAGTCGACCGCCCGCCCCACGACCCGCAGCGCCCGACCGAAAG
GAGCGCACGACCCCATGGCTCGACGATAAAATAAAAGATTTTATTTAGTCTCCAGAAAAAGGGGGGAATG
AAAGACCCCACCTGTAGGTTTGGCAAGCTAGCTTAAGTAACGCCATTTTGCAAGGCATGGAAAAATACAT
AACTGAGAATAGAGAAGTTCAGATCAAGGTCAGGAACAGATGGAACAGCTGAATATGGGCCAAACAGGAT
ATCTGTGGTAAGCAGTTCCTGCCCCGGCTCAGGGCCAAGAACAGATGGAACAGCTGAATATGGGCCAAAC
AGGATATCTGTGGTAAGCAGTTCCTGCCCCGGCTCAGGGCCAAGAACAGATGGTCCCCAGATGCGGTCCA
GCCCTCAGCAGTTTCTAGAGAACCATCAGATGTTTCCAGGGTGCCCCAAGGACCTGAAATGACCCTGTGC
CTTATTTGAACTAACCAATCAGTTCGCTTCTCGCTTCTGTTCGCGCGCTTCTGCTCCCCGAGCTCAATAA
AAGAGCCCACAACCCCTCACTCGGGGCGCCAGTCCTCCGATTGACTGAGTCGCCCGGGTACCCGTGTATC
CAATAAACCCTCTTGCAGTTGCATCCGACTTGTGGTCTCGCTGTTCCTTGGGAGGGTCTCCTCTGAGTGA
TTGACTACCCGTCAGCGGGGGTCTTTCACATGCAGCATGTATCAAAATTAATTTGGTTTTTTTTCTTAAG
TATTTACATTAAATGGCCATAGTTGCATTAATGAATCGGCCAACGCGCGGGGAGAGGCGGTTTGCGTATT
GGGCGCTCTTCCGCTTCCTCGCTCACTGACTCGCTGCGCTCGGTCGTTCGGCTGCGGCGAGCGGTATCAG
CTCACTCAAAGGCGGTAATACGGTTATCCACAGAATCAGGGGATAACGCAGGAAAGAACATGTGAGCAAA
AGGCCAGCAAAAGGCCAGGAACCGTAAAAAGGCCGCGTTGCTGGCGTTTTTCCATAGGCTCCGCCCCCCT
GACGAGCATCACAAAAATCGACGCTCAAGTCAGAGGTGGCGAAACCCGACAGGACTATAAAGATACCAGG
CGTTTCCCCCTGGAAGCTCCCTCGTGCGCTCTCCTGTTCCGACCCTGCCGCTTACCGGATACCTGTCCGC
CTTTCTCCCTTCGGGAAGCGTGGCGCTTTCTCATAGCTCACGCTGTAGGTATCTCAGTTCGGTGTAGGTC
GTTCGCTCCAAGCTGGGCTGTGTGCACGAACCCCCCGTTCAGCCCGACCGCTGCGCCTTATCCGGTAACT
ATCGTCTTGAGTCCAACCCGGTAAGACACGACTTATCGCCACTGGCAGCAGCCACTGGTAACAGGATTAG
CAGAGCGAGGTATGTAGGCGGTGCTACAGAGTTCTTGAAGTGGTGGCCTAACTACGGCTACACTAGAAGA
ACAGTATTTGGTATCTGCGCTCTGCTGAAGCCAGTTACCTTCGGAAAAAGAGTTGGTAGCTCTTGATCCG
GCAAACAAACCACCGCTGGTAGCGGTGGTTTTTTTGTTTGCAAGCAGCAGATTACGCGCAGAAAAAAAGG
ATCTCAAGAAGATCCTTTGATCTTTTCTACGGGGTCTGACGCTCAGTGGAACGAAAACTCACGTTAAGGG
ATTTTGGTCATGAGATTATCAAAAAGGATCTTCACCTAGATCCTTTTGCGGCCGGCCGCAAATCAATCTA
AAGTATATATGAGTAAACTTGGTCTGACAGTTACCAATGCTTAATCAGTGAGGCACCTATCTCAGCGATC
TGTCTATTTCGTTCATCCATAGTTGCCTGACTCCCCGTCGTGTAGATAACTACGATACGGGAGGGCTTAC
CATCTGGCCCCAGTGCTGCAATGATACCGCGAGACCCACGCTCACCGGCTCCAGATTTATCAGCAATAAA
CCAGCCAGCCGGAAGGGCCGAGCGCAGAAGTGGTCCTGCAACTTTATCCGCCTCCATCCAGTCTATTAAT
TGTTGCCGGGAAGCTAGAGTAAGTAGTTCGCCAGTTAATAGTTTGCGCAACGTTGTTGCCATTGCTACAG
GCATCGTGGTGTCACGCTCGTCGTTTGGTATGGCTTCATTCAGCTCCGGTTCCCAACGATCAAGGCGAGT
TACATGATCCCCCATGTTGTGCAAAAAAGCGGTTAGCTCCTTCGGTCCTCCGATCGTTGTCAGAAGTAAG
TTGGCCGCAGTGTTATCACTCATGGTTATGGCAGCACTGCATAATTCTCTTACTGTCATGCCATCCGTAA
GATGCTTTTCTGTGACTGGTGAGTACTCAACCAAGTCATTCTGAGAATAGTGTATGCGGCGACCGAGTTG
CTCTTGCCCGGCGTCAACACGGGATAATACCGCGCCACATAGCAGAACTTTAAAAGTGCTCATCATTGGA
AAACGTTCTTCGGGGCGAAAACTCTCAAGGATCTTACCGCTGTTGAGATCCAGTTCGATGTAACCCACTC
GTGCACCCAACTGATCTTCAGCATCTTTTACTTTCACCAGCGTTTCTGGGTGAGCAAAAACAGGAAGGCA
AAATGCCGCAAAAAAGGGAATAAGGGCGACACGGAAATGTTGAATACTCATACTCTTCCTTTTTCAATAT
TATTGAAGCATTTATCAGGGTTATTGTCTCATGAGCGGATACATATTTGAATGTATTTAGAAAAATAAAC
AAATAGGGGTTCCGCGCACATTTCCCCGAAAAGTGCCACCTGACGTCTAAGAAACCATTATTATCATGAC
ATTAACCTATAAAAATAGGCGTATCACGAGGCCCTTTCGTCTTCACTATAGGAGCTTGGCCCATTGCATA
CGTTGTATCCATATCATAATATGTACATTTATATTGGCTCATGTCCAACA
